>Addgene plasmid #134422 | S3_001_026_MV2 | addgene full sequence | sequence record 266896 | Addgene NGS Result
AGATCTATGCCAAAGAAGAAGAGAAAGGTTGGTTCTCGTTTCAACAAGCTCGACCTCAATCTTCTGGTCG
CCCTGGATGCACTGCTCACGGAGATGAGCATCAGCCGCGCCGCCGAAAAGATCCATCTGAGCCAGTCGGC
CATGAGCAATGCCCTGGCGCGGCTGCGCGAGTATTTCGATGATGAATTGCTGATCCAGGTGGGCCGGCGC
ATGGAGCCCACGCCGCGCGCCGAGGTGCTCAAGGATGCGGTGCATGATGTGCTGCGGCGTATCGATGGCT
CCATCGCGGCGCTGCCGGCCTTCGTGCCGGCCGAGTCCACGCGCGAGTTTCGCATCTCGGTTTCGGACTT
TACGCTCTCCGTCCTCATCCCCCGGGTGCTGGCGCGCGCGCACGCCGAGGGCAAGCACATCCGCTTTGCC
CTGATGCCGCAGGTGCAAGACCCGACCCGCTCGCTGGATCGGGCCGAGGTGGACCTGCTGGTCTTGCCGC
AGGAATTCTGCACGCCCGATCATCCTGCCGAAGAGGTCTTCCGCGAACGGCATGTCTGCGTGGTCTGGCG
CGACAGTGCGCTGGCGCAAGGCGAGCTGACGCTGGAACGCTACATGGCCTCAGGCCATGTGGTGATGGTG
CCGCCTGGGGCCAATGCGTCGTCGGTGGAGGCGTGGATGGCCAGGAAGCTGGGCTTTGCGCGCCGGGTGG
AAGTGACCAGCTTCAGCTTCGCTTCTGCGCTGGCGCTGGTACAGGGGACGGACCGCATCGCCACGGTGCA
TGCCCGGCTGGCGCAGCTGCTGGCTCCGCAATGGCCGGTGGTGATCAAGGAGAGTCCGCTGTCGCTGGGC
GAGATGCGGCAGATGATGCAGTGGCATCGCTACCGCAGCAATGATCCTGGCATCCAGTGGCTGCGTCGGG
TGTTTCTGGAGAGTGCGCAGGAGATGGATGCGGCGCTGCCAGGCATCTGCTGAATCCTAACTCGAGATTG
AATTGAATTGAAATCGATAGATCAATTTTTTTCTTTTCTCTTTCCCCATCCTTTACGCTAAAATAATAGT
TTATTTTATTTTTTGAATATTTTTTATTTATATACGTATATATAGACTATTATTTATCTTTTAATGATTA
TTAAGATTTTTATTAAAAAAAAATTCGCTCCTCTTTTAATGCCTTTATGCAGTTTTTTTTTCCCATTCGA
TATTTCTATGTGCTGCCAAACCAGATGTCAACACAGCTACAACGAAGCTTCGTCTTTTCTTGAAGAAAAG
AGGAAGCTCGCTAAATGGGATTCCACTTTCCGTTCCCTGCCAGCTGATGGAAAAAGGTTAGTGGAACGAT
GAAGAATAAAAAGAGAGATCCACTGAGGTGAAATTTCAGCTGACAGCGAGTTTCATGATCGTGATGAACA
ATGGTAACGAGTTGTGGCTGTTGCCAGGGAGGGTGGTTCTCACCAAATCGCTACTTGGGTTTGAGATTGG
TAAAATTGATTGTTTGGATGGCAATCATCTATGGAATGGATATTATATAACAAAGAAGAAATAATGAACT
GATTCTCTTCCTCCTTCTTGTCCTTTCTTAATTCTGTTGTAATTACCTTCCTTTGTAATTTTTTTTGTAA
TTATTCTTCTTAATAATCCAAACAAACACACATATTACAATAAGATCTATGGTTTCAAAGGGCGAAGAAG
ACAATATGGCTATTATTAAGGAATTCATGAGATTCAAGGTCCACATGGAAGGTTCTGTCAACGGTCACGA
ATTCGAAATTGAAGGTGAAGGTGAAGGTAGACCATACGAAGGTACCCAAACCGCTAAGTTGAAGGTCACC
AAGGGTGGTCCATTGCCATTCGCTTGGGATATTTTGTCTCCACAATTCATGTACGGTTCTAAGGCTTACG
TCAAGCACCCAGCTGATATTCCAGATTACTTGAAGTTGTCTTTCCCAGAAGGTTTCAAGTGGGAAAGAGT
CATGAACTTCGAAGATGGTGGTGTCGTCACCGTCACCCAAGATTCTTCTTTGCAAGATGGTGAATTCATT
TACAAGGTCAAGTTGAGAGGTACCAACTTCCCATCTGATGGTCCAGTCATGCAAAAGAAGACCATGGGTT
GGGAAGCTTCTTCTGAAAGAATGTACCCAGAAGATGGTGCTTTGAAGGGTGAAATTAAGCAAAGATTGAA
GTTGAAGGATGGTGGTCACTACGATGCTGAAGTCAAGACCACCTACAAGGCTAAGAAGCCAGTCCAATTG
CCAGGTGCTTACAACGTCAACATTAAGTTGGATATTACCTCTCACAACGAAGATTACACCATTGTCGAAC
AATACGAAAGAGCTGAAGGTAGACACTCTACCGGTGGTATGGATGAATTGTACAAGTAAATCCTAACTCG
AGATAAAGCAATCTTGATGAGGATAATGATTTTTTTTTGAATATACATAAATACTACCGTTTTTCTGCTA
GATTTTGTGATGACGTAAATAAGTACATATTACTTTTTAAGCCAAGACAAGATTAAGCATTAACTTTACC
CTTTTCTTTCTAAGTTTCAATATTAGTTATCACTGTTTAAAAGTTATGGCGAGAACGTCGGCGGTTAAAA
TATATTACCCTGAACGGCTGAGCAGTTACAGAGATGTTACGAACCACTAGTGCACTGCAGTACACGGTTT
CCTTGAAATTTTTTTGATTCGGTAATCTCCGAACAGAAGGAAGAACGAAGGAAGGAGCACAGACTTAGAT
TGGTATATATACGCATATGTAGTGTTGAAGAAACATGAAATTGCCCAGTATTCTTAACCCAACTGCACAG
AACAAAAACGTGCAGGAAACGAAGATAAATCATGTCGAAAGCTACATATAAGGAACGTGCTGCTACTCAT
CCTAGTCCTGTTGCTGCCAAGCTATTTAATATCATGCACGAAAAGCAAACAAACTTGTGTGCTTCATTGG
ATGTTCGTACCACCAAGGAATTACTGGAGTTAGTTGAAGCATTAGGTCCCAAAATTTGTTTACTAAAAAC
ACATGTGGATATCTTGACTGATTTTTCCATGGAGGGCACAGTTAAGCCGCTAAAGGCATTATCCGCCAAG
TACAATTTTTTACTCTTCGAGGACAGAAAATTTGCTGACATTGGTAATACAGTCAAATTGCAGTACTCTG
CGGGTGTATACAGAATAGCAGAATGGGCAGACATTACGAATGCACACGGTGTGGTGGGCCCAGGTATTGT
TAGCGGTTTGAAGCAGGCGGCAGAAGAAGTAACAAAGGAACCTAGAGGCCTTTTGATGTTAGCAGAATTG
TCATGCAAGGGCTCCCTATCTACTGGAGAATATACTAAGGGTACTGTTGACATTGCGAAGAGCGACAAAG
ATTTTGTTATCGGCTTTATTGCTCAAAGAGACATGGGTGGAAGAGATGAAGGTTACGATTGGTTGATTAT
GACACCCGGTGTGGGTTTAGATGACAAGGGAGATGCATTGGGTCAACAGTATAGAACCGTGGATGATGTG
GTTTCTACAGGATCTGACATTATTATTGTTGGAAGAGGACTATTTGCAAAGGGAAGGGATGCTAAGGTAG
AGGGTGAACGTTACAGAAAAGCAGGCTGGGAAGCATATTTGAGAAGATGCGGCCAGCAAAACTAAAAAAC
TGTATTATAAGTAAATGCATGTATACTAAACTCACAAATTAGAGCTTCAATTTAATTATATCAGTTATTA
CCCGAGTAACGAAGCATCTGTGCTTCATTTTGTAGAACAAAAATGCAACGCGAGAGCGCTAATTTTTCAA
ACAAAGAATCTGAGCTGCATTTTTACAGAACAGAAATGCAACGCGAAAGCGCTATTTTACCAACGAAGAA
TCTGTGCTTCATTTTTGTAAAACAAAAATGCAACGCGAGAGCGCTAATTTTTCAAACAAAGAATCTGAGC
TGCATTTTTACAGAACAGAAATGCAACGCGAGAGCGCTATTTTACCAACAAAGAATCTATACTTCTTTTT
TGTTCTACAAAAATGCATCCCGAGAGCGCTATTTTTCTAACAAAGCATCTTAGATTACTTTTTTTCTCCT
TTGTGCGCTCTATAATGCAGTCTCTTGATAACTTTTTGCACTGTAGGTCCGTTAAGGTTAGAAGAAGGCT
ACTTTGGTGTCTATTTTCTCTTCCATAAAAAAAGCCTGACTCCACTTCCCGCGTTTACTGATTACTAGCG
AAGCTGCGGGTGCATTTTTTCAAGATAAAGGCATCCCCGATTATATTCTATACCGATGTGGATTGCGCAT
ACTTTGTGAACAGAAAGTGATAGCGTTGATGATTCTTCATTGGTCAGAAAATTATGAACGGTTTCTTCTA
TTTTGTCTCTATATACTACGTATAGGAAATGTTTACATTTTCGTATTGTTTTCGATTCACTCTATGAATA
GTTCTTACTACAATTTTTTTGTCTAAAGAGTAATACTAGAGATAAACATAAAAAATGTAGAGGTCGAGTT
TAGATGCAAGTTCAAGGAGCGAAAGGTGGATGGGTAGGTTATATAGGGATATAGCACAGAGATATATAGC
AAAGAGATACTTTTGAGCAATGTTTGTGGAAGCGGTATTCGCAATATTTTAGTAGCTCGTTACAGTCCGG
TGCGTTTTTGGTTTTTTGAAAGTGCGTCATCAGAGCGCTTTTGGTTTTCAAAAGCGCTCTGAAGTTCCTA
TACTTTCTAGCTAGAGAATAGGAACTTCCCGAGCGGCCGCGTGTTACAACCAATTAACCAATTCTGATTA
GAAAAACTCATCGAGCATCAAATGAAACTGCAATTTATTCATATCAGGATTATCAATACCATATTTTTGA
AAAAGCCGTTTCTGTAATGAAGGAGAAAACTCACCGAGGCAGTTCCATAGGATGGCAAGATCCTGGTATC
GGTCTGCGATTCCGACTCGTCCAACATCAATACAACCTATTAATTTCCCCTCGTCAAAAATAAGGTTATC
AAGTGAGAAATCACCATGAGTGACGACTGAATCCGGTGAGAATGGCAAAAGCTTATGCATTTCTTTCCAG
ACTTGTTCAACAGGCCAGCCATTACGCTCGTCATCAAAATCACTCGCATCAACCAAACCGTTATTCATTC
GTGATTGCGCCTGAGCGAGGCGAAATACGCGATCGCTGTTAAAAGGACAATTACAAACAGGAATCGAATG
CAACCGGCGCAGGAACACTGCCAGCGCATCAACAATATTTTCACCTGAATCAGGATATTCTTCTAATACC
TGGAATGCTGTTTTCCCGGGGATCGCAGTGGTGAGTAACCATGCATCATCAGGAGTACGGATAAAATGCT
TGATGGTCGGAAGAGGCATAAATTCCGTCAGCCAGTTTAGTCTGACCATCTCATCTGTAACATCATTGGC
AACGCTACCTTTGCCATGTTTCAGAAACAACTCTGGCGCATCGGGCTTCCCATACAATCGATAGATTGTC
GCACCTGATTGCCCGACATTATCGCGAGCCCATTTATACCCATATAAATCAGCATCCATGTTGGAATTTA
ATCGCGGCCTGGAGCAAGACGTTTCCCGTTGAATATGGCTCATAACACCCCTTGTATTACTGTTTATGTA
AGCAGACAGTTTTATTGTTCATGATGATATATTTTTATCTTGTGCAATGTAACATCAGAGATTTTGAGAC
ACAACGTGGCTTTGTTGAATAAATCGAACTTTTGCTGAGTTGAAGGATCAGTCATGACCAAAATCCCTTA
ACGTGAGTTTTCGTTCCACTGAGCGTCAGACCCCGTAGAAAAGATCAAAGGATCTTCTTGAGATCCTTTT
TTTCTGCGCGTAATCTGCTGCTTGCAAACAAAAAAACCACCGCTACCAGCGGTGGTTTGTTTGCCGGATC
AAGAGCTACCAACTCTTTTTCCGAAGGTAACTGGCTTCAGCAGAGCGCAGATACCAAATACTGTTCTTCT
AGTGTAGCCGTAGTTAGGCCACCACTTCAAGAACTCTGTAGCACCGCCTACATACCTCGCTCTGCTAATC
CTGTTACCAGTGGCTGCTGCCAGTGGCGATAAGTCGTGTCTTACCGGGTTGGACTCAAGACGATAGTTAC
CGGATAAGGCGCAGCGGTCGGGCTGAACGGGGGGTTCGTGCACACAGCCCAGCTTGGAGCGAACGACCTA
CACCGAACTGAGATACCTACAGCGTGAGCTATGAGAAAGCGCCACGCTTCCCGAAGGGAGAAAGGCGGAC
AGGTATCCGGTAAGCGGCAGGGTCGGAACAGGAGAGCGCACGAGGGAGCTTCCAGGGGGAAACGCCTGGT
ATCTTTATAGTCCTGTCGGGTTTCGCCACCTCTGACTTGAGCGTCGATTTTTGTGATGCTCGTCAGGGGG
GCGGAGCCTATGGAAAAACGCCAGCAACGCGGCCTTTTTACGGTTCCTGGCCTTTTGCTGGCCTTTTGCT
CACATGTTCTTTCCTGCGTTATCCCCTGATTCTGTGGATAACCGTGCGGCCGCCCCTGAATTCGCATCTA
GACTGAACTGGCCGATAATTGCAGACGAACGCAGTTCGAGTTTATCATTATCAATACTGCCATTTCAAAG
AATACGTAAATAATTAATAGTAGTGATTTTCCTAACTTTATTTAGTCAAAAAATTAGCCTTTTAATTCTG
CTGTAACCCGTACATGCCCAAAATAGGGGGCGGGTTACACAGAATATATAACATCGTAGGTGTCTGGGTG
AACAGTTTATTCCTGGCATCCACTAAATATAATGGAGCCCGCTTTTTAAGCTGGCATCCAGAAAAAAAAA
GAATCCCAGCACCAAAATATTGTTTTCTTCACCAACCATCAGTTCATAGGTCCATTCTCTTAGCGCAACT
ACAGAGAACAGGGGCACAAACAGGCAAAAAACGGGCACAACCTCAATGGAGTGATGCAACCTGCCTGGAG
TAAATGATGACACAAGGCAATTGACCCACGCATGTATCTATCTCATTTTCTTACACCTTCTATTACCTTC
TGCTCTCTCTGATTTGGAAAAAGCTGAAAAAAAAGGTTGAAACCAGTTCCCTGAAATTATTCCCCTACTT
GACTAATAAGTATATAAAGACGGTAGGTATTGATTGTAATTCTGTAAATCTATTTCTTAAACTTCTTAAA
TTCTACTTTTATAGTTAGTCTTTTTTTTAGTTTTAAAACACCAAGAACTTAGTTTCGAATAAACACACAT
AAACAAACAAA
Features (pLannotate 1.2.2; 8 found; start..end, strand, type, name):
    977..1201    +  terminator     PGK1 terminator (fragment): S. cerevisae PGK1; transcription terminator for 3-phosphoglycerate kinase gene
   1659..2366    +  CDS            mCherry: mCherry is a basic (constitutively fluorescent) red fluorescent protein published in 2004, derived from Discosoma sp.. It is reported to be a very rapidly-maturing monomer with low acid sensitivity.
   2655..2831    +  promoter       URA3 promoter (fragment): S. cerevisiae URA3
   2832..3635    +  CDS            URA3: orotidine-5'-phosphate decarboxylase, required for uracil biosynthesis; S. cerevisiae URA3; yeast auxotrophic marker, counterselectable with 5-fluoroorotic acid (5-FOA)
   3718..4700    -  rep_origin     2μ ori: yeast 2μ plasmid origin of replication
   4758..5573    -  CDS            KanR: aminoglycoside phosphotransferase; aph(3')-Ia; confers resistance to kanamycin in bacteria or G418 (Geneticin®) in eukaryotes
   5798..6386    +  rep_origin     ori: high-copy-number ColE1/pMB1/pBR322/pUC origin of replication
   6555..7221    +  promoter       GAP promoter: S. cerevisiae TDH3; promoter for glyceraldehyde-3-phosphate dehydrogenase
