[The description below was written by a language model from this plasmid's Addgene catalogue record and pLannotate feature annotations shown in this document.]
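Description:
S3_001_026_MV2 is a yeast expression plasmid built on the pYTKMV2 backbone, a name that suggests a Yeast Toolkit-style modular assembly vector, and it functions as an E. coli–S. cerevisiae shuttle vector. In bacteria it is maintained at high copy from a ColE1/pUC-type origin under kanamycin selection (KanR, aph(3')-Ia). In yeast it replicates episomally from the 2μ origin and is selected through the URA3 auxotrophic marker, which is also counterselectable with 5-FOA. The sequenced record is 7,221 nt.

The payload is a two-cassette transcription-factor biosensor. The first cassette uses the strong constitutive TDH3 (GAP) promoter, annotated at the end of the circular record, to drive NLS_FdeR-N, with the PGK1 terminator downstream. This 948 bp insert is FdeR, a naringenin-responsive bacterial regulator, carrying a nuclear localization signal; the "-N" in the name probably indicates an N-terminal NLS. Its coding sequence was not recognised by the automated annotation, but it fits the gap between the promoter and the terminator across the sequence origin. The second cassette is the reporter. A GPM1 promoter (written "pGMP1" in one catalogue field) is modified with the fdeO operator, the FdeR binding site, and controls mCherry, followed by the TDH1 terminator. The hybrid promoter and this terminator are likewise unannotated.

With this arrangement, red fluorescence should depend on FdeR acting at fdeO in response to naringenin. The associated publication describes such sensors for screening modularly assembled naringenin biosynthetic pathway libraries in S. cerevisiae. The record does not state whether this particular design activates or represses the reporter, nor its dynamic range.
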