Addgene plasmid #134422: S3_001_026_MV2
Purpose: pYTKMV2-pTDH3_NLS_FdeR-N_tPGK1-pGPM1-fdeO_mcherry_tTDH1
Depositing lab: Mattheos Koffas. Depositing organization: Rensselaer Polytechnic Institute. Publication: Design and Characterization of Biosensors for the Screening of Modular Assembled Naringenin Biosynthetic Library in Saccharomyces cerevisiae. Wang R, Cress BF, Yang Z, Hordines JC 3rd, Zhao S, Jung GY, Wang Z, Koffas MAG. ACS Synth Biol. 2019 Sep 20;8(9):2121-2130. doi: 10.1021/acssynbio.9b00212. Epub 2019 Aug 28. PubMed 31433622.
Backbone
  Vector backbone: pYTKMV2
  Vector type: Yeast Expression
  Selectable markers: URA3
Growth in bacteria
  Bacterial resistance: Kanamycin, 50 μg/mL
  Growth temperature: 37°C
  Growth strain: DH5alpha
  Copy number: High Copy
Gene/Insert 1
  Gene/Insert name: mCherry
  Insert size (bp): 711
  Mutation: none
  Promoter: pGMP1
  Tag / fusion protein: none
  Cloning method: Unknown
  Sequencing primers: 5′ CTGAACTGGCCGATAATTGCAGACG; 3′ GGTTCGTAACATCTCTGTAACTGCT
Gene/Insert 2
  Gene/Insert name: NLS_FdeR-N
  Insert size (bp): 948
  Mutation: none
  Promoter: pTDH3
  Tag / fusion protein: none
  Cloning method: Unknown
  Sequencing primers: 5′ CTGAACTGGCCGATAATTGCAGACG; 3′ GGTTCGTAACATCTCTGTAACTGCT
Terms and licenses: Academic/Nonprofit Terms; Industry Terms: Not Available to Industry
How to cite: S3_001_026_MV2 was a gift from Mattheos Koffas (Addgene plasmid # 134422 ; http://n2t.net/addgene:134422 ; RRID:Addgene_134422)
